>Addgene plasmid #144208 | TFORF2516 | addgene full sequence | sequence record 404086 | Addgene NGS Result
TTAATGTAGTCTTATGCAATACTCTTGTAGTCTTGCAACATGGTAACGATGAGTTAGCAACATGCCTTAC
AAGGAGAGAAAAAGCACCGTGCATGCCGATTGGTGGAAGTAAGGTGGTACGATCGTGCCTTATTAGGAAG
GCAACAGACGGGTCTGACATGGATTGGACGAACCACTGAATTGCCGCATTGCAGAGATATTGTATTTAAG
TGCCTAGCTCGATACATAAACGGGTCTCTCTGGTTAGACCAGATCTGAGCCTGGGAGCTCTCTGGCTAAC
TAGGGAACCCACTGCTTAAGCCTCAATAAAGCTTGCCTTGAGTGCTTCAAGTAGTGTGTGCCCGTCTGTT
GTGTGACTCTGGTAACTAGAGATCCCTCAGACCCTTTTAGTCAGTGTGGAAAATCTCTAGCAGTGGCGCC
CGAACAGGGACTTGAAAGCGAAAGGGAAACCAGAGGAGCTCTCTCGACGCAGGACTCGGCTTGCTGAAGC
GCGCACGGCAAGAGGCGAGGGGCGGCGACTGGTGAGTACGCCAAAAATTTTGACTAGCGGAGGCTAGAAG
GAGAGAGATGGGTGCGAGAGCGTCAGTATTAAGCGGGGGAGAATTAGATCGCGATGGGAAAAAATTCGGT
TAAGGCCAGGGGGAAAGAAAAAATATAAATTAAAACATATAGTATGGGCAAGCAGGGAGCTAGAACGATT
CGCAGTTAATCCTGGCCTGTTAGAAACATCAGAAGGCTGTAGACAAATACTGGGACAGCTACAACCATCC
CTTCAGACAGGATCAGAAGAACTTAGATCATTATATAATACAGTAGCAACCCTCTATTGTGTGCATCAAA
GGATAGAGATAAAAGACACCAAGGAAGCTTTAGACAAGATAGAGGAAGAGCAAAACAAAAGTAAGACCAC
CGCACAGCAAGCGGCCGCTGATCTTCAGACCTGGAGGAGGAGATATGAGGGACAATTGGAGAAGTGAATT
ATATAAATATAAAGTAGTAAAAATTGAACCATTAGGAGTAGCACCCACCAAGGCAAAGAGAAGAGTGGTG
CAGAGAGAAAAAAGAGCAGTGGGAATAGGAGCTTTGTTCCTTGGGTTCTTGGGAGCAGCAGGAAGCACTA
TGGGCGCAGCGTCAATGACGCTGACGGTACAGGCCAGACAATTATTGTCTGGTATAGTGCAGCAGCAGAA
CAATTTGCTGAGGGCTATTGAGGCGCAACAGCATCTGTTGCAACTCACAGTCTGGGGCATCAAGCAGCTC
CAGGCAAGAATCCTGGCTGTGGAAAGATACCTAAAGGATCAACAGCTCCTGGGGATTTGGGGTTGCTCTG
GAAAACTCATTTGCACCACTGCTGTGCCTTGGAATGCTAGTTGGAGTAATAAATCTCTGGAACAGATTTG
GAATCACACGACCTGGATGGAGTGGGACAGAGAAATTAACAATTACACAAGCTTAATACACTCCTTAATT
GAAGAATCGCAAAACCAGCAAGAAAAGAATGAACAAGAATTATTGGAATTAGATAAATGGGCAAGTTTGT
GGAATTGGTTTAACATAACAAATTGGCTGTGGTATATAAAATTATTCATAATGATAGTAGGAGGCTTGGT
AGGTTTAAGAATAGTTTTTGCTGTACTTTCTATAGTGAATAGAGTTAGGCAGGGATATTCACCATTATCG
TTTCAGACCCACCTCCCAACCCCGAGGGGACCCATGCATTGCATCTCAATTAGTCAGCAACCAGGTGTGG
AAAGTCCCCAGGCTCCCCAGCAGGCAGAAGTATGCAAAGCATGCGTCTCAATTAGTCAGCAACCATAGTC
CCGCCCCTAACTCCGCCCATCCCGCCCCTAACTCCGCCCAGTTCCGCCCATTCTCCGCCCCATGGCTGAC
TAATTTTTTTTATTTATGCAGAGGCCGAGGCCGCCTCGGCCTCTGAGCTATTCCAGAAGTAGTGAGGAGG
CTTTTTTGGAGGCCTAGGCTTTTGCAAAAAGCTTTCTAGAGGTACCACCGGAGCTTACCATGACCGAGTA
CAAGCCCACGGTGCGCCTCGCCACCCGCGACGACGTCCCCAGGGCCGTACGCACCCTCGCCGCCGCGTTC
GCCGACTACCCCGCCACGCGCCACACCGTCGATCCGGACCGCCACATCGAGCGGGTCACCGAGCTGCAAG
AACTCTTCCTCACGCGCGTCGGGCTCGACATCGGCAAGGTGTGGGTCGCGGACGACGGCGCCGCCGTGGC
GGTCTGGACCACGCCGGAGAGCGTCGAAGCGGGGGCGGTGTTCGCCGAGATCGGCCCGCGCATGGCCGAG
TTGAGCGGTTCCCGGCTGGCCGCGCAGCAACAGATGGAAGGCCTCCTGGCGCCGCACCGGCCCAAGGAGC
CCGCGTGGTTCCTGGCCACCGTCGGCGTCTCGCCCGACCACCAGGGCAAGGGTCTGGGCAGCGCCGTCGT
GCTCCCCGGAGTGGAGGCGGCCGAGCGCGCCGGGGTGCCCGCCTTCCTGGAGACCTCCGCGCCCCGCAAC
CTCCCCTTCTACGAGCGGCTCGGCTTCACCGTCACCGCCGACGTCGAGGTGCCCGAAGGACCGCGCACCT
GGTGCATGACCCGCAAGCCCGGTGCCAGTTAACGAATTCTAGATCTTGAGACAAATGGCAGTATTCATCC
ACAATTTTAAAAGAAAAGGGGGGATTGGGGGGTACAGTGCAGGGGAAAGAATAGTAGACATAATAGCAAC
AGACATACAAACTAAAGAATTACAAAAACAAATTACAAAAATTCAAAATTTTCGGGTTTATTACAGGGAC
AGCAGAGATCCACTTTGGCGCCGGCTCGAGGCCTGCAGGTGCAAAGATGGATAAAGTTTTAAACAGAGAG
GAATCTTTGCAGCTAATGGACCTTCTAGGTCTTGAAAGGAGTGGGAATTGGCTCCGGTGCCCGTCAGTGG
GCAGAGCGCACATCGCCCACAGTCCCCGAGAAGTTGGGGGGAGGGGTCGGCAATTGAACCGGTGCCTAGA
GAAGGTGGCGCGGGGTAAACTGGGAAAGTGATGTCGTGTACTGGCTCCGCCTTTTTCCCGAGGGTGGGGG
AGAACCGTATATAAGTGCAGTAGTCGCCGTGAACGTTCTTTTTCGCAACGGGTTTGCCGCCAGAACACAG
GTAAGTGCCGTGTGTGGTTCCCGCGGGCCTGGCCTCTTTACGGGTTATGGCCCTTGCGTGCCTTGAATTA
CTTCCACCTGGCTGCAGTACGTGATTCTTGATCCCGAGCTTCGGGTTGGAAGTGGGTGGGAGAGTTCGAG
GCCTTGCGCTTAAGGAGCCCCTTCGCCTCGTGCTTGAGTTGAGGCCTGGCCTGGGCGCTGGGGCCGCCGC
GTGCGAATCTGGTGGCACCTTCGCGCCTGTCTCGCTGCTTTCGATAAGTCTCTAGCCATTTAAAATTTTT
GATGACCTGCTGCGACGCTTTTTTTCTGGCAAGATAGTCTTGTAAATGCGGGCCAAGATCTGCACACTGG
TATTTCGGTTTTTGGGGCCGCGGGCGGCGACGGGGCCCGTGCGTCCCAGCGCACATGTTCGGCGAGGCGG
GGCCTGCGAGCGCGGCCACCGAGAATCGGACGGGGGTAGTCTCAAGCTGGCCGGCCTGCTCTGGTGCCTG
GCCTCGCGCCGCCGTGTATCGCCCCGCCCTGGGCGGCAAGGCTGGCCCGGTCGGCACCAGTTGCGTGAGC
GGAAAGATGGCCGCTTCCCGGCCCTGCTGCAGGGAGCTCAAAATGGAGGACGCGGCGCTCGGGAGAGCGG
GCGGGTGAGTCACCCACACAAAGGAAAAGGGCCTTTCCGTCCTCAGCCGTCGCTTCATGTGACTCCACGG
AGTACCGGGCGCCGTCCAGGCACCTCGATTAGTTCTCGAGCTTTTGGAGTACGTCGTCTTTAGGTTGGGG
GGAGGGGTTTTATGCGATGGAGTTTCCCCACACTGAGTGGGTGGAGACTGAAGTTAGGCCAGCTTGGCAC
TTGATGTAATTCTCCTTGGAATTTGCCCTTTTTGAGTTTGGATCTTGGTTCATTCTCAAGCCTCAGACAG
TGGTTCAAAGTTTTTTTCTTCCATTTCAGGTGTCGTGAGGCTAGCACCGCCACCATGGCTGCCGCCGGGG
CCAGGCCTGTGGAGCTGGGCTTCGCCGAGTCGGCGCCGGCGTGGCGACTGCGCAGCGAGCAGTTCCCCAG
CAAGGTGGGCGGGCGGCCGGCATGGCTGGGCGCGGCCGGGCTGCCGGGGCCCCAGGCCCTGGCCTGCGAG
CTGTGCGGCCGCCCGCTCTCCTTCCTGCTGCAGGTGTATGCGCCGCTGCCTGGCCGCCCGGACGCCTTCC
ACCGCTGCATCTTCCTCTTCTGCTGCCGCGAGCAGCCGTGCTGTGCCGGCCTGCGAGTTTTTAGGAATCA
ACTACCCAGGAAAAACGATTTTTACTCATATGAGCCACCTTCTGAGAATCCTCCCCCAGAAACAGGAGAA
TCAGTGTGTCTCCAGCTTAAGTCTGGTGCTCATCTCTGCAGGGTTTGTGGCTGTTTAGGCCCCAAAACGT
GCTCCAGATGCCACAAAGCATATTACTGCAGCAAGGAGCATCAGACCCTAGACTGGAGATTGGGACATAA
GCAGGCTTGTGCACAACCAGATCATCTGGACCATATAATTCCAGACCACAACTTCCTTTTTCCAGAATTT
GAAATTGTAATAGAAACAGAAGATGAGATTATGCCTGAGGTTGTGGAAAAGGAAGATTACTCAGAGATTA
TAGGGAGCATGGGTAAGCAGTTTCAGGACTTCATTCATTAGTAATGAACTAGTCCGTAACTTGAAAGTAT
TTCGATTTCTTGGCTTTATATATCTTGTGGAAAGGACGATCGTGCGTCTCTGGCCGTGATGTTACGCGTT
AAGTCGACAATCAACCTCTGGATTACAAAATTTGTGAAAGATTGACTGGTATTCTTAACTATGTTGCTCC
TTTTACGCTATGTGGATACGCTGCTTTAATGCCTTTGTATCATGCTATTGCTTCCCGTATGGCTTTCATT
TTCTCCTCCTTGTATAAATCCTGGTTGCTGTCTCTTTATGAGGAGTTGTGGCCCGTTGTCAGGCAACGTG
GCGTGGTGTGCACTGTGTTTGCTGACGCAACCCCCACTGGTTGGGGCATTGCCACCACCTGTCAGCTCCT
TTCCGGGACTTTCGCTTTCCCCCTCCCTATTGCCACGGCGGAACTCATCGCCGCCTGCCTTGCCCGCTGC
TGGACAGGGGCTCGGCTGTTGGGCACTGACAATTCCGTGGTGTTGTCGGGGAAATCATCGTCCTTTCCTT
GGCTGCTCGCCTGTGTTGCCACCTGGATTCTGCGCGGGACGTCCTTCTGCTACGTCCCTTCGGCCCTCAA
TCCAGCGGACCTTCCTTCCCGCGGCCTGCTGCCGGCTCTGCGGCCTCTTCCGCGTCTTCGCCTTCGCCCT
CAGACGAGTCGGATCTCCCTTTGGGCCGCCTCCCCGCGTCGACTTTAAGACCAATGACTTACAAGGCAGC
TGTAGATCTTAGCCACTTTTTAAAAGAAAAGGGGGGACTGGAAGGGCTAATTCACTCCCAACGAAGACAA
GATCTGCTTTTTGCTTGTACTGGGTCTCTCTGGTTAGACCAGATCTGAGCCTGGGAGCTCTCTGGCTAAC
TAGGGAACCCACTGCTTAAGCCTCAATAAAGCTTGCCTTGAGTGCTTCAAGTAGTGTGTGCCCGTCTGTT
GTGTGACTCTGGTAACTAGAGATCCCTCAGACCCTTTTAGTCAGTGTGGAAAATCTCTAGCAGTACGTAT
AGTAGTTCATGTCATCTTATTATTCAGTATTTATAACTTGCAAAGAAATGAATATCAGAGAGTGAGAGGA
ACTTGTTTATTGCAGCTTATAATGGTTACAAATAAAGCAATAGCATCACAAATTTCACAAATAAAGCATT
TTTTTCACTGCATTCTAGTTGTGGTTTGTCCAAACTCATCAATGTATCTTATCATGTCTGGCTCTAGCTA
TCCCGCCCCTAACTCCGCCCATCCCGCCCCTAACTCCGCCCAGTTCCGCCCATTCTCCGCCCCATGGCTG
ACTAATTTTTTTTATTTATGCAGAGGCCGAGGCCGCCTCGGCCTCTGAGCTATTCCAGAAGTAGTGAGGA
GGCTTTTTTGGAGGCCTAGGGACGTACCCAATTCGCCCTATAGTGAGTCGTATTACGCGCGCTCACTGGC
CGTCGTTTTACAACGTCGTGACTGGGAAAACCCTGGCGTTACCCAACTTAATCGCCTTGCAGCACATCCC
CCTTTCGCCAGCTGGCGTAATAGCGAAGAGGCCCGCACCGATCGCCCTTCCCAACAGTTGCGCAGCCTGA
ATGGCGAATGGG
[124 nt withheld, positions 6383-6506]
C
[91 nt withheld, positions 6508-6598]
A
[49 nt withheld, positions 6600-6648]
CCTTTGACGTTGGAGTCCACGTTCTTT
[37 nt withheld, positions 6676-6712]
ACCCTATCTCGGTCTATTCTTTTGATTTATAAGGGATTTTGCCGATTTCGGCCTATTGGTTAAAAAATGA
GCTGATTTAACAAAAATTTAACGCGAATTTTAACAAAATATTAACGCTTACAATTTAGGTGGCACTTTTC
GGGGAAATGTGCGCGGAACCCCTATTTGTTTATTTTTCTAAATACATTCAAATATGTATCCGCTCATGAG
ACAATAACCCTGATAAATGCTTCAATAATATTGAAAAAGGAAGAGTATGAGTATTCAACATTTCCGTGTC
GCCCTTATTCCCTTTTTTGCGGCATTTTGCCTTCCTGTTTTTGCTCACCCAGAAACGCTGGTGAAAGTAA
AAGATGCTGAAGATCAGTTGGGTGCACGAGTGGGTTACATCGAACTGGATCTCAACAGCGGTAAGATCCT
TGAGAGTTTTCGCCCCGAAGAACGTTTTCCAATGATGAGCACTTTTAAAGTTCTGCTATGTGGCGCGGTA
TTATCCCGTATTGACGCCGGGCAAGAGCAACTCGGTCGCCGCATACACTATTCTCAGAATGACTTGGTTG
AGTACTCACCAGTCACAGAAAAGCATCTTACGGATGGCATGACAGTAAGAGAATTATGCAGTGCTGCCAT
AACCATGAGTGATAACACTGCGGCCAACTTACTTCTGACAACGATCGGAGGACCGAAGGAGCTAACCGCT
TTTTTGCACAACATGGGGGATCATGTAACTCGCCTTGATCGTTGGGAACCGGAGCTGAATGAAGCCATAC
CAAACGACGAGCGTGACACCACGATGCCTGTAGCAATGGCAACAACGTTGCGCAAACTATTAACTGGCGA
ACTACTTACTCTAGCTTCCCGGCAACAATTAATAGACTGGATGGAGGCGGATAAAGTTGCAGGACCACTT
CTGCGCTCGGCCCTTCCGGCTGGCTGGTTTATTGCTGATAAATCTGGAGCCGGTGAGCGTGGGTCTCGCG
GTATCATTGCAGCACTGGGGCCAGATGGTAAGCCCTCCCGTATCGTAGTTATCTACACGACGGGGAGTCA
GGCAACTATGGATGAACGAAATAGACAGATCGCTGAGATAGGTGCCTCACTGATTAAGCATTGGTAACTG
TCAGACCAAGTTTACTCATATATACTTTAGATTGATTTAAAACTTCATTTTTAATTTAAAAGGATCTAGG
TGAAGATCCTTTTTGATAATCTCATGACCAAAATCCCTTAACGTGAGTTTTCGTTCCACTGAGCGTCAGA
CCCCGTAGAAAAGATCAAAGGATCTTCTTGAGATCCTTTTTTTCTGCGCGTAATCTGCTGCTTGCAAACA
AAAAAACCACCGCTACCAGCGGTGGTTTGTTTGCCGGATCAAGAGCTACCAACTCTTTTTCCGAAGGTAA
CTGGCTTCAGCAGAGCGCAGATACCAAATACTGTTCTTCTAGTGTAGCCGTAGTTAGGCCACCACTTCAA
GAACTCTGTAGCACCGCCTACATACCTCGCTCTGCTAATCCTGTTACCAGTGGCTGCTGCCAGTGGCGAT
AAGTCGTGTCTTACCGGGTTGGACTCAAGACGATAGTTACCGGATAAGGCGCAGCGGTCGGGCTGAACGG
GGGGTTCGTGCACACAGCCCAGCTTGGAGCGAACGACCTACACCGAACTGAGATACCTACAGCGTGAGCT
ATGAGAAAGCGCCACGCTTCCCGAAGGGAGAAAGGCGGACAGGTATCCGGTAAGCGGCAGGGTCGGAACA
GGAGAGCGCACGAGGGAGCTTCCAGGGGGAAACGCCTGGTATCTTTATAGTCCTGTCGGGTTTCGCCACC
TCTGACTTGAGCGTCGATTTTTGTGATGCTCGTCAGGGGGGCGGAGCCTATGGAAAAACGCCAGCAACGC
GGCCTTTTTACGGTTCCTGGCCTTTTGCTGGCCTTTTGCTCACATGTTCTTTCCTGCGTTATCCCCTGAT
TCTGTGGATAACCGTATTACCGCCTTTGAGTGAGCTGATACCGCTCGCCGCAGCCGAACGACCGAGCGCA
GCGAGTCAGTGAGCGAGGAAGCGGAAGAGCGCCCAATACGCAAACCGCCTCTCCCCGCGCGTTGGCCGAT
TCATTAATGCAGCTGGCACGACAGGTTTCCCGACTGGAAAGCGGGCAGTGAGCGCAACGCAATTAATGTG
AGTTAGCTCACTCATTAGGCACCCCAGGCTTTACACTTTATGCTTCCGGCTCGTATGTTGTGTGGAATTG
TGAGCGGATAACAATTTCACACAGGAAACAGCTATGACCATGATTACGCCAAGCGCGCAATTAACCCTCA
CTAAAGGGAACAAAAGCTGGAGCTGCAAGC
Features (pLannotate 1.2.2; 31 found; start..end, strand, type, name):
      5..231     +  promoter       RSV promoter: Rous sarcoma virus enhancer/promoter
    232..412     +  LTR            5' LTR (truncated): truncated 5' long terminal repeat (LTR) from HIV-1
    459..584     +  misc_feature   HIV-1 Ψ: packaging signal of human immunodeficiency virus type 1
    568..931     +  CDS            HIV-1 gag (fragment): gag protein from human immunodeficiency virus 1; gag
   1077..1310    +  misc_feature   RRE: The Rev response element (RRE) of HIV-1 allows for Rev-dependent mRNA export from the nucleus to the cytoplasm.
   1687..1713    +  CDS            Rev (fragment): human immunodeficiency virus 1 (HIV-1) Rev protein; rev; enhances nuclear export of unspliced and incompletely spliced viral mRNAs
   1720..1743    +  promoter       SV40 promoter (fragment): SV40 early promoter
   1744..1815    +  promoter       SV40 promoter (fragment): SV40 enhancer and early promoter
   1839..1974    +  rep_origin     SV40 ori: SV40 origin of replication
   2020..2616    +  CDS            PuroR (fragment): puromycin N-acetyltransferase; pac from Streptomyces; confers resistance to puromycin
   2665..2782    +  misc_feature   cPPT/CTS: central polypurine tract and central termination sequence of HIV-1
   2847..2913    +  CDS            small t antigen (fragment): SV40 (simian virus 40) small t antigen
   2920..4098    +  promoter       EF-1α promoter: strong constitutive promoter for human elongation factor EF-1α
   4115..4789    +  CDS            PDCD2 (fragment): PDCD2_HUMAN - Also known as RP8, ZMYND7. Experimental evidence at protein level: Swiss-Prot protein existence level 1. May be a DNA-binding protein with a regulatory function. May play an important role in cell death and/or in regulation of cell proliferation. From Homo sapiens (Human).
   4814..4867    +  promoter       U6 promoter (fragment): RNA polymerase III promoter for human U6 snRNA
   4909..5497    +  misc_feature   WPRE: woodchuck hepatitis virus posttranscriptional regulatory element
   5548..5567    +  misc_feature   cPPT/CTS (fragment): central polypurine tract and central termination sequence of HIV-1
   5569..5802    +  LTR            3' LTR (ΔU3): self-inactivating 3' long terminal repeat (LTR) from HIV-1
   5880..6001    +  polyA_signal   SV40 poly(A) signal: SV40 polyadenylation signal
   6041..6176    +  rep_origin     SV40 ori: SV40 origin of replication
   6197..6215    -  promoter       T7 promoter: promoter for bacteriophage T7 RNA polymerase
   6223..6378    +  CDS            lacZα (fragment): LacZα fragment of β-galactosidase; lacZ fragment
   6383..6811    +  rep_origin     f1 ori (sequence partly withheld): f1 bacteriophage origin of replication; arrow indicates direction of (+) strand synthesis
   6864..6968    +  promoter       AmpR promoter: bla
   6969..7829    +  CDS            AmpR: β-lactamase; bla; confers resistance to ampicillin, carbenicillin, and related antibiotics
   8000..8588    +  rep_origin     ori: high-copy-number ColE1/pMB1/pBR322/pUC origin of replication
   8771..8863    +  CDS            lacI (fragment): lac repressor; lacI; The lac repressor binds to the lac operator to inhibit transcription in E. coli. This inhibition can be relieved by adding lactose or isopropyl-β-D-thiogalactopyranoside (IPTG).
   8876..8897    +  protein_bind   CAP binding site: CAP binding activates transcription in the presence of cAMP. E. coli catabolite activator protein
   8912..8942    +  promoter       lac promoter: promoter for the E. coli lac operon
   8950..8966    +  protein_bind   lac operator: The lac repressor binds to the lac operator to inhibit transcription in E. coli. This inhibition can be relieved by adding lactose or isopropyl-β-D-thiogalactopyranoside (IPTG). lac repressor encoded by lacI
   9011..9029    +  promoter       T3 promoter: promoter for bacteriophage T3 RNA polymerase
