[The description below was written by a language model from this plasmid's Addgene catalogue record and pLannotate feature annotations shown in this document.]
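Description:
TFORF2516 is a third-generation-style, self-inactivating lentiviral expression plasmid built on the pLX_TRC317 backbone and carrying the human PDCD2 open reading frame. It belongs to a barcoded transcription factor ORF collection in which each construct has a unique 24-bp barcode, so that individual factors can be identified by sequencing in pooled overexpression screens. In bacteria it is maintained through a high-copy ColE1/pUC-type origin and selected with ampicillin via the bla gene. An f1 origin and remnants of a lac/lacZα cloning region with T7 and T3 promoters are also present in the plasmid backbone. The depositor notes a risk of recombination, which is a common issue with LTR-containing plasmids.

The viral genome is transcribed in packaging cells from an RSV promoter fused to a truncated HIV-1 5' LTR. It contains the Ψ packaging signal with a partial gag sequence, the RRE for Rev-dependent nuclear export, a cPPT/CTS element, and a ΔU3 3' LTR followed by an SV40 polyadenylation signal. Two expression units lie between the LTRs. An SV40 early promoter drives a puromycin N-acetyltransferase gene for selecting transduced mammalian cells. Downstream, the strong constitutive EF-1α promoter drives PDCD2, whose synthesized ORF the depositor associates with specific RefSeq and Ensembl transcript isoforms. A WPRE follows the insert to enhance transcript stability and expression. The barcode is not annotated in the feature table; a short U6 promoter fragment is called between the ORF and the WPRE, but the record does not explain its role. The construct is intended for lentiviral delivery and stable overexpression of PDCD2, individually or in pooled directed-differentiation screens.
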