Addgene plasmid #144208: TFORF2516
Purpose: Lentiviral vector for overexpressing transcription factor ORFs with unique 24-bp barcodes. Barcodes facilitate identification of transcription factors in pooled screens.
Depositing lab: Feng Zhang. Depositing organization: Broad Institute. Publication: A transcription factor atlas of directed differentiation. Joung J, Ma S, Tay T, Geiger-Schuller KR, Kirchgatterer PC, Verdine VK, Guo B, Arias-Garcia MA, Allen WE, Singh A, Kuksenko O, Abudayyeh OO, Gootenberg JS, Fu Z, Macrae RK, Buenrostro JD, Regev A, Zhang F. Cell. 2023 Jan 5;186(1):209-229.e26. doi: 10.1016/j.cell.2022.11.026. PubMed 36608654.
Backbone
  Vector backbone: pLX_TRC317
  Backbone manufacturer: Broad Institute Genetic Perturbation Platform
  Backbone size w/o insert (bp): 8264
  Vector type: Mammalian Expression, Lentiviral
  Selectable markers: Puromycin
Growth in bacteria
  Bacterial resistance: Ampicillin, 100 μg/mL
  Growth temperature: 37°C
  Growth strain: NEB Stable
  Copy number: High Copy
Gene/Insert
  Gene/Insert name: PDCD2
  Species: H. sapiens (human)
  Insert size (bp): 788
  Entrez Gene: PDCD2 (a.k.a. RP8, ZMYND7, MGC12347)
  Promoter: EF1a
  Cloning method: Unknown
  Sequencing primers: 5′ GGGTGGAGACTGAAGTTAGGCCAG; 3′ CACATAGCGTAAAAGGAGCAACATAG
Terms and licenses: Academic/Nonprofit Terms; Industry Terms: Not Available to Industry
Depositor comments: NM_144781,ENST00000453163 . The transcription factor ORF portion of this plasmid was synthesized by Genewiz. Please test multiple small colonies in case of plasmid recombination. To make this collection available in a timely manner, a portion of this collection was not fully sequenced by Addgene. If an Addgene verified full plasmid sequence is not available, please contact us prior to placing an order to request the full sequence.
How to cite: TFORF2516 was a gift from Feng Zhang (Addgene plasmid # 144208 ; http://n2t.net/addgene:144208 ; RRID:Addgene_144208)
