>Addgene plasmid #144208 | TFORF2516 | depositor partial sequence | sequence record 284739 | Insert
ACCGCCACCATGGCTGCCGCCGGGGCCAGGCCTGTGGAGCTGGGCTTCGCCGAGTCGGCGCCGGCGTGGC
GACTGCGCAGCGAGCAGTTCCCCAGCAAGGTGGGCGGGCGGCCGGCATGGCTGGGCGCGGCCGGGCTGCC
GGGGCCCCAGGCCCTGGCCTGCGAGCTGTGCGGCCGCCCGCTCTCCTTCCTGCTGCAGGTGTATGCGCCG
CTGCCTGGCCGCCCGGACGCCTTCCACCGCTGCATCTTCCTCTTCTGCTGCCGCGAGCAGCCGTGCTGTG
CCGGCCTGCGAGTTTTTAGGAATCAACTACCCAGGAAAAACGATTTTTACTCATATGAGCCACCTTCTGA
GAATCCTCCCCCAGAAACAGGAGAATCAGTGTGTCTCCAGCTTAAGTCTGGTGCTCATCTCTGCAGGGTT
TGTGGCTGTTTAGGCCCCAAAACGTGCTCCAGATGCCACAAAGCATATTACTGCAGCAAGGAGCATCAGA
CCCTAGACTGGAGATTGGGACATAAGCAGGCTTGTGCACAACCAGATCATCTGGACCATATAATTCCAGA
CCACAACTTCCTTTTTCCAGAATTTGAAATTGTAATAGAAACAGAAGATGAGATTATGCCTGAGGTTGTG
GAAAAGGAAGATTACTCAGAGATTATAGGGAGCATGGGTAAGCAGTTTCAGGACTTCATTCATTAGTAAT
GAACTAGTCCGTAACTTGAAAGTATTTCGATTTCTTGGCTTTATATATCTTGTGGAAAGGACGATCGTGC
GTCTCTGGCCGTGATGTT
