>Addgene plasmid #144208 | TFORF2516 | depositor partial sequence | sequence record 284740 | Barcode
TCGTGCGTCTCTGGCCGTGATGTT
